Addgene plasmid #19167: pQCXIN X2/pTER shEGFP#1 (w491-1)
Purpose: Retroviral eGFP shRNA #2 (H1/TO promoter), 3’LTR insertion, Neo
Depositing lab: Eric Campeau & Paul Kaufman. Depositing organization: University of Massachusetts, Worcester. Publication: A versatile viral system for expression and depletion of proteins in mammalian cells. Campeau E, Ruhl VE, Rodier F, Smith CL, Rahmberg BL, Fuss JO, Campisi J, Yaswen P, Cooper PK, Kaufman PD.. PLoS One. 2009 Aug 6;4(8):e6529. 10.1371/journal.pone.0006529 PubMed 19657394.
Backbone
  Vector backbone: pQCXIN
  Backbone manufacturer: Clontech
  Backbone size w/o insert (bp): 7721
  Vector type: Retroviral, RNAi
  Selectable markers: Neomycin (select with G418)
Growth in bacteria
  Bacterial resistance: Ampicillin, 100 μg/mL
  Growth temperature: 37°C
  Growth strain: DH5alpha
  Growth instructions: TOP10F', 37oC
  Copy number: High Copy
Gene/Insert
  Gene/Insert name: Enhanced green fluorescent protein shRNA #2 (alt name: shGFP #2)
  Insert size (bp): 65
  Cloning method: Restriction Enzyme; 5′ cloning site Bgl II (destroyed during cloning); 3′ cloning site Hind III (not destroyed)
  Sequencing primers: 5′ n/a
Terms and licenses: Academic/Nonprofit Terms; Industry Terms: Not Available to Industry
Depositor comments: shRNa oligo seq 5'-CGAAGCAGCACGACTTCTTCTTCAAGAGAGAAGAAGTCGTGCTGCTTCTTTTT
How to cite: pQCXIN X2/pTER shEGFP#1 (w491-1) was a gift from Eric Campeau & Paul Kaufman (Addgene plasmid # 19167 ; http://n2t.net/addgene:19167 ; RRID:Addgene_19167)
