[The description below was written by a language model from this plasmid's Addgene catalogue record and pLannotate feature annotations shown in this document.]
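Description:
pQCXIN X2/pTER shEGFP#1 (w491-1) is a self-inactivating gammaretroviral RNAi vector built on the Clontech pQCXIN backbone and designed to knock down enhanced GFP in mammalian cells. In bacteria it is maintained as a high-copy plasmid through a ColE1/pUC-type origin and selected with ampicillin via the β-lactamase gene. Viral genomic RNA is produced in packaging cells from a hybrid CMV enhancer/promoter fused to a truncated 5' LTR. This is followed by the Ψ packaging signal and a truncated gag region lacking its start codon, which supports encapsidation.

Within the provirus, an internal CMV immediate-early promoter drives a transcript carrying an EMCV IRES and the neomycin phosphotransferase gene, so transduced cells can be selected with G418. The annotation shows no coding sequence upstream of the IRES.

The shRNA cassette sits in reverse orientation inside the U3-deleted 3' LTR, flanked by Gateway attB1 and attB2 sites. It consists of a human H1 RNA polymerase III promoter with a tet operator element (the H1/TO promoter derived from pTER) driving a roughly 65 bp hairpin against EGFP. The two short inverted matches annotated as mVenus fragments correspond to the sense and antisense arms of that hairpin. Because the 3' LTR is copied to the 5' end during reverse transcription, the integrated provirus should carry two copies of the cassette. The operator should also make knockdown tetracycline-regulatable in cells expressing Tet repressor.

The record is inconsistent about the hairpin number: the plasmid name says shEGFP#1, while the purpose and insert fields say #2. The construct is suited to silencing GFP reporters or to use as a control shRNA in this vector system.
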