Features (pLannotate 1.2.2; 28 found; start..end, strand, type, name):
    309..512     +  promoter       CMV promoter: human cytomegalovirus (CMV) immediate early promoter
    513..688     +  LTR            5' LTR (truncated): truncated long terminal repeat from Moloney murine sarcoma virus
    810..1084    +  misc_feature   MESV Ψ (fragment): packaging signal of murine embryonic stem cell virus
   1151..1567    +  CDS            gag (truncated): truncated Moloney murine leukemia virus (MMLV) gag gene lacking the start codon
   1604..1907    +  enhancer       CMV enhancer: human cytomegalovirus immediate early enhancer
   1980..1997    -  promoter       CMV promoter (fragment): human cytomegalovirus (CMV) immediate early promoter
   2060..2111    +  promoter       CMVd2 promoter: truncated human cytomegalovirus (CMV) immediate early promoter that yields moderately reduced expression relative to the full-length promoter
   2290..2862    +  misc_feature   IRES: internal ribosome entry site (IRES) of the encephalomyocarditis virus (EMCV)
   2881..3670    +  CDS            NeoR/KanR (fragment): aminoglycoside phosphotransferase from Tn5; aph(3')-II (or nptII); confers resistance to neomycin, kanamycin, and G418 (Geneticin®)
   3677..3745    +  CDS            ble (fragment): BLE_KLEPN - Experimental evidence at protein level: Swiss-Prot protein existence level 1. Binding protein with a strong affinity to the bleomycin family of antibiotics. Binds to CL990; an antimitotic-antibiotic compound. From Klebsiella pneumoniae.
   3841..3912    +  CDS            Mos (fragment): MOS_MOUSE - Experimental evidence at transcript level: Swiss-Prot protein existence level 2. From Mus musculus (Mouse).
   3945..4045    +  CDS            env (fragment): murine leukemia virus gPr80 envelope polyprotein precursor; env; proteolytically cleaved into gp70SU and p15TM subunits
   4087..4121    +  LTR            3' LTR (ΔU3) (fragment): self-inactivating 3' long terminal repeat (LTR) from Moloney murine leukemia virus
   4153..4177    +  protein_bind   attB2: mutant version of attB; recombination site for the Gateway® BP reaction BP Clonase™
   4257..4275    +  CDS            VN155(I152L) (fragment): improved N-terminal fragment of mVenus for use in bimolecular fluorescence complementation (BiFC) (Kodama and Hu, 2010)
   4285..4303    -  CDS            VN155(I152L) (fragment): improved N-terminal fragment of mVenus for use in bimolecular fluorescence complementation (BiFC) (Kodama and Hu, 2010)
   4307..4326    -  promoter       PLtetO-1 promoter (fragment): modified phage lambda PL promoter with tet operator sites (Lutz and Bujard, 1997)
   4325..4525    -  promoter       H1 promoter (fragment): human H1 RNA promoter
   4568..4592    -  protein_bind   attB1: mutant version of attB; recombination site for the Gateway® BP reaction BP Clonase™
   4622..5016    +  LTR            3' LTR (ΔU3) (fragment): self-inactivating 3' long terminal repeat (LTR) from Moloney murine leukemia virus
   5085..5125    +  CDS            rop (fragment): Rop protein, which maintains plasmids at low copy number; rop
   5227..5265    +  misc_feature   bom (fragment): basis of mobility region from pBR322
   5282..5611    +  promoter       SV40 promoter: SV40 enhancer and early promoter
   5617..5718    +  misc_feature   bom (fragment): basis of mobility region from pBR322
   5904..6492    -  rep_origin     ori: high-copy-number ColE1/pMB1/pBR322/pUC origin of replication
   6663..7523    -  CDS            AmpR: β-lactamase; bla; confers resistance to ampicillin, carbenicillin, and related antibiotics
   7524..7628    -  promoter       AmpR promoter: bla
   7814..308     +  enhancer       CMV enhancer (across the origin): human cytomegalovirus immediate early enhancer
>Addgene plasmid #19167 | pQCXIN X2/pTER shEGFP#1 (w491-1) | depositor full sequence | sequence record 8935 | Author sequence
TCCGCGTTACATAACTTACGGTAAATGGCCCGCCTGGCTGACCGCCCAACGACCCCCGCCCATTGACGTC
AATAATGACGTATGTTCCCATAGTAACGCCAATAGGGACTTTCCATTGACGTCAATGGGTGGAGTATTTA
CGGTAAACTGCCCACTTGGCAGTACATCAAGTGTATCATATGCCAAGTACGCCCCCTATTGACGTCAATG
ACGGTAAATGGCCCGCCTGGCATTATGCCCAGTACATGACCTTATGGGACTTTCCTACTTGGCAGTACAT
CTACGTATTAGTCATCGCTATTACCATGGTGATGCGGTTTTGGCAGTACATCAATGGGCGTGGATAGCGG
TTTGACTCACGGGGATTTCCAAGTCTCCACCCCATTGACGTCAATGGGAGTTTGTTTTGGCACCAAAATC
AACGGGACTTTCCAAAATGTCGTAACAACTCCGCCCCATTGACGCAAATGGGCGGTAGGCGTGTACGGTG
GGAGGTCTATATAAGCAGAGCTCAATAAAAGAGCCCACAACCCCTCACTCGGCGCGCCAGTCTTCCGATA
GACTGCGTCGCCCGGGTACCCGTATTCCCAATAAAGCCTCTTGCTGTTTGCATCCGAATCGTGGTCTCGC
TGTTCCTTGGGAGGGTCTCCTCTGAGTGATTGACTACCCACGACGGGGGTCTTTCATTTGGGGGCTCGTC
CGGGATTTGGAGACCCCTGCCCAGGGACCACCGACCCACCACCGGGAGGTAAGCTGGCCAGCAACTTATC
TGTGTCTGTCCGATTGTCTAGTGTCTATGTTTGATGTTATGCGCCTGCGTCTGTACTAGTTAGCTAACTA
GCTCTGTATCTGGCGGACCCGTGGTGGAACTGACGAGTTCTGAACACCCGGCCGCAACCCTGGGAGACGT
CCCAGGGACTTTGGGGGCCGTTTTTGTGGCCCGACCTGAGGAAGGGAGTCGATGTGGAATCCGACCCCGT
CAGGATATGTGGTTCTGGTAGGAGACGAGAACCTAAAACAGTTCCCGCCTCCGTCTGAATTTTTGCTTTC
GGTTTGGAACCGAAGCCGCGCGTCTTGTCTGCTGCAGCGCTGCAGCATCGTTCTGTGTTGTCTCTGTCTG
ACTGTGTTTCTGTATTTGTCTGAAAATTAGGGCCAGACTGTTACCACTCCCTTAAGTTTGACCTTAGGTC
ACTGGAAAGATGTCGAGCGGATCGCTCACAACCAGTCGGTAGATGTCAAGAAGAGACGTTGGGTTACCTT
CTGCTCTGCAGAATGGCCAACCTTTAACGTCGGATGGCCGCGAGACGGCACCTTTAACCGAGACCTCATC
ACCCAGGTTAAGATCAAGGTCTTTTCACCTGGCCCGCATGGACACCCAGACCAGGTCCCCTACATCGTGA
CCTGGGAAGCCTTGGCTTTTGACCCCCCTCCCTGGGTCAAGCCCTTTGTACACCCTAAGCCTCCGCCTCC
TCTTCCTCCATCCGCCCCGTCTCTCCCCCTTGAACCTCCTCGTTCGACCCCGCCTCGATCCTCCCTTTAT
CCAGCCCTCACTCCTTCTCTAGGCGCCGGAATTGAAGATCTGGGGGATCGATCCTCTAGAGTCCGTTACA
TAACTTACGGTAAATGGCCCGCCTGGCTGACCGCCCAACGACCCCCGCCCATTGACGTCAATAATGACGT
ATGTTCCCATAGTAACGCCAATAGGGACTTTCCATTGACGTCAATGGGTGGAGTATTTACGGTAAACTGC
CCACTTGGCAGTACATCAAGTGTATCATATGCCAAGTACGCCCCCTATTGACGTCAATGACGGTAAATGG
CCCGCCTGGCATTATGCCCAGTACATGACCTTATGGGACTTTCCTACTTGGCAGTACATCTACGTATTAG
TCATCGCTATTACCATGGTGATGCGGTTTTGGCAGTACATCAATGGGCGTGAATAGCGGTTTGACTCACG
GGGATTTCCAAGTCTCCACCCCATTGACGTCAATGGGAGTTTGTTTTGGCACCAAAATCAACGGGACTTT
CCAAAATGTCGTAACAACTCCGCCCCATTGACGCAAATGGGCGGTAGGCGTGTACGGTGGGAGGTCTATA
TAAGCAGAGCTCGTTTAGTGAACCGTCAGATCGCCTGGAGACGCCATCCACGCTGTTTTGACCTCCATAG
AAGACACCGGGACCGATCCAGCCTCCGCGGCCGGGAACGGTGCATTGGAACGCTGCAGGAATTGATCCGC
GGCCGCACCGGTAGGCCTCGTACGCTTAATTAACGGATCCGGAATTCCGCCCCTCTCCCTCCCCCCCCCC
TAACGTTACTGGCCGAAGCCGCTTGGAATAAGGCCGGTGTGCGTTTGTCTATATGTTATTTTCCACCATA
TTGCCGTCTTTTGGCAATGTGAGGGCCCGGAAACCTGGCCCTGTCTTCTTGACGAGCATTCCTAGGGGTC
TTTCCCCTCTCGCCAAAGGAATGCAAGGTCTGTTGAATGTCGTGAAGGAAGCAGTTCCTCTGGAAGCTTC
TTGAAGACAAACAACGTCTGTAGCGACCCTTTGCAGGCAGCGGAACCCCCCACCTGGCGACAGGTGCCTC
TGCGGCCAAAAGCCACGTGTATAAGATACACCTGCAAAGGCGGCACAACCCCAGTGCCACGTTGTGAGTT
GGATAGTTGTGGAAAGAGTCAAATGGCTCTCCTCAAGCGTATTCAACAAGGGGCTGAAGGATGCCCAGAA
GGTACCCCATTGTATGGGATCTGATCTGGGGCCTCGGTGCACATGCTTTACATGTGTTTAGTCGAGGTTA
AAAAACGTCTAGGCCCCCCGAACCACGGGGACGTGGTTTTCCTTTGAAAAACACGATGATAAGCTTGCCA
CAACCATGGCTGAACAAGATGGATTGCACGCAGGTTCTCCGGCCGCTTGGGTGGAGAGGCTATTCGGCTA
TGACTGGGCACAACAGACAATCGGCTGCTCTGATGCCGCCGTGTTCCGGCTGTCAGCGCAGGGGCGCCCG
GTTCTTTTTGTCAAGACCGACCTGTCCGGTGCCCTGAATGAACTGCAGGACGAGGCAGCGCGGCTATCGT
GGCTGGCCACGACGGGCGTTCCTTGCGCAGCTGTGCTCGACGTTGTCACTGAAGCGGGAAGGGACTGGCT
GCTATTGGGCGAAGTGCCGGGGCAGGATCTCCTGTCATCTCACCTTGCTCCTGCCGAGAAAGTATCCATC
ATGGCTGATGCAATGCGGCGGCTGCATACGCTTGATCCGGCTACCTGCCCATTCGACCACCAAGCGAAAC
ATCGCATCGAGCGAGCACGTACTCGGATGGAAGCCGGTCTTGTCGATCAGGATGATCTGGACGAAGAGCA
TCAGGGGCTCGCGCCAGCCGAACTGTTCGCCAGGCTCAAGGCGCGCATGCCCGACGGCGAGGATCTCGTC
GTGACCCATGGCGATGCCTGCTTGCCGAATATCATGGTGGAAAATGGCCGCTTTTCTGGATTCATCGACT
GTGGCCGGCTGGGTGTGGCGGACCGCTATCAGGACATAGCGTTGGCTACCCGTGATATTGCTGAAGAGCT
TGGCGGCGAATGGGCTGACCGCTTCCTCGTGCTTTACGGTATCGCCGCTCCCGATTCGCAGCGCATCGCC
TTCTATCGCCTTCTTGACGAGTTCTTCTGAGCGGGATCGGCTAGAGTCGACCCGGACGGGACGCTCCTGC
GCCTGATACAGAACGAATTGCTTGCAGGCATCTCATGAGTGTGTCTTCCCGTTTTCCGCCTGAGGTCACT
GCGTGGATGGAGCGCTGGCGCCTGCTGCGCGACGGCGAGCTGCTCACCACCCACTCGAGGGCTGCAGCGC
TGCAGAGGCCGAGTGCAGAACTGCTCCAAAGGGACCTCAAGGCTTTCCGAGGGACACTAGGCTGACTCCA
TCGAGCCAGTGTAGAGATAAGCTTATCGATTAGTCCAATTTGTTAAAGACAGGATATCAGTGGTCCAGGC
TCTAGTTTTGACTCAACAATATCACCAGCTGAAGCCTATAGAGTACGAGCCATAGATAAAATAAAAGATT
TTATTTAGTCTCCAGAAAAAGGGGGGAATGAAAGACCCCACCTGTAGGTTTGGCAAGCTAGACTCGAGCG
GCCGCCACTGTGCTGGATATCAACCACTTTGTACAAGAAAGCTGGGTCTAGATATCTCGAGTGCGGCCGC
GAATTCCACCACACTGGACTAGTGGATCCGAGCTCGGTACCAAGCTTTTCCAAAAAGAAGCAGCACGACT
TCTTCTCTCTTGAAGAAGAAGTCGTGCTGCTTCGGGATCTCTATCACTGATAGGGAACTTATAAGATTCC
CAAATCCAAAGACATTTCACGTTTATGGTGATTTCCCAGAACACATAGCGACATGCAAATATTGCAGGGC
GCCACTCCCCTGTCCCTCACAGCCATCTTCCTGCCAGGGCGCACGCGCGCTGGGTGTTCCCGCCTAGTGA
CACTGGGCCGCGATTCCTTGGAGCGGGTTGATGACGTCAGCGTTCGAATTCGGTACCGGATCCAGTCGAC
TGAATTGGTTCCTTTAAAGCCTGCTTTTTTGTACAAACTTGTTGATATCTGCAGAATTCCACCACACTGG
ACTAGCTTAAGTAACGCCATTTTGCAAGGCATGGAAAAATACATAACTGAGAATAGAGAAGTTCAGATCA
AGGTCAGGAACAGATGGAACAGGGTCGACCCTAGAGAACCATCAGATGTTTCCAGGGTGCCCCAAGGACC
TGAAATGACCCTGTGCCTTATTTGAACTAACCAATCAGTTCGCTTCTCGCTTCTGTTCGCGCGCTTCTGC
TCCCCGAGCTCAATAAAAGAGCCCACAACCCCTCACTCGGGGCGCCAGTCCTCCGATTGACTGAGTCGCC
CGGGTACCCGTGTATCCAATAAACCCTCTTGCAGTTGCATCCGACTTGTGGTCTCGCTGTTCCTTGGGAG
GGTCTCCTCTGAGTGATTGACTACCCGTCAGCGGGGGTCTTTCATTTGGGGGCTCGTCCGGGATCGGGAG
ACCCCTGCCCAGGGACCACCGACCCACCACCGGGAGGTAAGCTGGCTGCCTCGCGCGTTTCGGTGATGAC
GGTGAAAACCTCTGACACATGCAGCTCCCGGAGACGGTCACAGCTTGTCTGTAAGCGGATGCCGGGAGCA
GACAAGCCCGTCAGGGCGCGTCAGCGGGTGTTGGCGGGTGTCGGGGCGCAGCCATGACCCAGTCACGTAG
CGATAGCGGAGTGTAGATCCGGCTGTGGAATGTGTGTCAGTTAGGGTGTGGAAAGTCCCCAGGCTCCCCA
GCAGGCAGAAGTATGCAAAGCATGCATCTCAATTAGTCAGCAACCAGGTGTGGAAAGTCCCCAGGCTCCC
CAGCAGGCAGAAGTATGCAAAGCATGCATCTCAATTAGTCAGCAACCATAGTCCCGCCCCTAACTCCGCC
CATCCCGCCCCTAACTCCGCCCAGTTCCGCCCATTCTCCGCCCCATGGCTGACTAATTTTTTTTATTTAT
GCAGAGGCCGAGGCCGCCTCGGCCTCTGAGCTATTCCAGAAGTAGTGAGGAGGCTTTTTTGGAGGCCTAG
GCTTTTGCAAAAAGCTTACTGGCTTAACTATGCGGCATCAGAGCAGATTGTACTGAGAGTGCACCATATG
CGGTGTGAAATACCGCACAGATGCGTAAGGAGAAAATACCGCATCAGGCGCTCTTCCGCTTCCTCGCTCA
CTGACTCGCTGCGCTCGGTCGTTCGGCTGCGGCGAGCGGTATCAGCTCACTCAAAGGCGGTAATACGGTT
ATCCACAGAATCAGGGGATAACGCAGGAAAGAACATGTGAGCAAAAGGCCAGCAAAAGGCCAGGAACCGT
AAAAAGGCCGCGTTGCTGGCGTTTTTCCATAGGCTCCGCCCCCCTGACGAGCATCACAAAAATCGACGCT
CAAGTCAGAGGTGGCGAAACCCGACAGGACTATAAAGATACCAGGCGTTTCCCCCTGGAAGCTCCCTCGT
GCGCTCTCCTGTTCCGACCCTGCCGCTTACCGGATACCTGTCCGCCTTTCTCCCTTCGGGAAGCGTGGCG
CTTTCTCATAGCTCACGCTGTAGGTATCTCAGTTCGGTGTAGGTCGTTCGCTCCAAGCTGGGCTGTGTGC
ACGAACCCCCCGTTCAGCCCGACCGCTGCGCCTTATCCGGTAACTATCGTCTTGAGTCCAACCCGGTAAG
ACACGACTTATCGCCACTGGCAGCAGCCACTGGTAACAGGATTAGCAGAGCGAGGTATGTAGGCGGTGCT
ACAGAGTTCTTGAAGTGGTGGCCTAACTACGGCTACACTAGAAGGACAGTATTTGGTATCTGCGCTCTGC
TGAAGCCAGTTACCTTCGGAAAAAGAGTTGGTAGCTCTTGATCCGGCAAACAAACCACCGCTGGTAGCGG
TGGTTTTTTTGTTTGCAAGCAGCAGATTACGCGCAGAAAAAAAGGATCTCAAGAAGATCCTTTGATCTTT
TCTACGGGGTCTGACGCTCAGTGGAACGAAAACTCACGTTAAGGGATTTTGGTCATGAGATTATCAAAAA
GGATCTTCACCTAGATCCTTTTAAATTAAAAATGAAGTTTTAAATCAATCTAAAGTATATATGAGTAAAC
TTGGTCTGACAGTTACCAATGCTTAATCAGTGAGGCACCTATCTCAGCGATCTGTCTATTTCGTTCATCC
ATAGTTGCCTGACTCCCCGTCGTGTAGATAACTACGATACGGGAGGGCTTACCATCTGGCCCCAGTGCTG
CAATGATACCGCGAGACCCACGCTCACCGGCTCCAGATTTATCAGCAATAAACCAGCCAGCCGGAAGGGC
CGAGCGCAGAAGTGGTCCTGCAACTTTATCCGCCTCCATCCAGTCTATTAATTGTTGCCGGGAAGCTAGA
GTAAGTAGTTCGCCAGTTAATAGTTTGCGCAACGTTGTTGCCATTGCTGCAGGCATCGTGGTGTCACGCT
CGTCGTTTGGTATGGCTTCATTCAGCTCCGGTTCCCAACGATCAAGGCGAGTTACATGATCCCCCATGTT
GTGCAAAAAAGCGGTTAGCTCCTTCGGTCCTCCGATCGTTGTCAGAAGTAAGTTGGCCGCAGTGTTATCA
CTCATGGTTATGGCAGCACTGCATAATTCTCTTACTGTCATGCCATCCGTAAGATGCTTTTCTGTGACTG
GTGAGTACTCAACCAAGTCATTCTGAGAATAGTGTATGCGGCGACCGAGTTGCTCTTGCCCGGCGTCAAC
ACGGGATAATACCGCGCCACATAGCAGAACTTTAAAAGTGCTCATCATTGGAAAACGTTCTTCGGGGCGA
AAACTCTCAAGGATCTTACCGCTGTTGAGATCCAGTTCGATGTAACCCACTCGTGCACCCAACTGATCTT
CAGCATCTTTTACTTTCACCAGCGTTTCTGGGTGAGCAAAAACAGGAAGGCAAAATGCCGCAAAAAAGGG
AATAAGGGCGACACGGAAATGTTGAATACTCATACTCTTCCTTTTTCAATATTATTGAAGCATTTATCAG
GGTTATTGTCTCATGAGCGGATACATATTTGAATGTATTTAGAAAAATAAACAAATAGGGGTTCCGCGCA
CATTTCCCCGAAAAGTGCCACCTGACGTCTAAGAAACCATTATTATCATGACATTAACCTATAAAAATAG
GCGTATCACGAGGCCCTTTCGTCTTCAAGAATTAGCTTGGCCATTGCATACGTTGTATCCATATCATAAT
ATGTACATTTATATTGGCTCATGTCCAACATTACCGCCATGTTGACATTGATTATTGACTAGTTATTAAT
AGTAATCAATTACGGGGTCATTAGTTCATAGCCCATATATGGAGT
