>Addgene plasmid #19167 | pQCXIN X2/pTER shEGFP#1 (w491-1) | addgene partial sequence | sequence record 25961 | 19167 with H1
AAGTCTTGGATTGGGATCTTATAAGTTCCCTATCAGTGATAGAGATCCCGAAGCAGCACGACTTCTTCTT
CAAGAGAGAAGAAGTCGTGCTGCTTCTTTTTGGAAAAGCTTGGTACCGAGCTCGGATCCACTAGTCCAGT
GTGGTGGAATTCGCGGCCGCACTCGAGATATCTAGACCCAGCTTTCTTGTACAAAGTGGTTGATATCCAG
CACAGTGGCGGCCGCTCGAGTCTAGCTTGCCAAACCTACAGGTGGGGTCTTTCATTCCCCCCTTTTTCTG
GAGACTAAATAAAATCTTTTATTTTATCTATGGCTCGTACTCTATAGGCTTCAGCTGGTGATATTGTTGA
GTCAAAACTAGAGCCTGGACCACTGATATCCTGTCTTTAACAAATTGGACTAATCGATAAGCTTATCTCT
ACACTGGCTCGATGGAGTCAGCCTAGTGTCCCTCGGAAAGCCTTGAGGTCCCTTTGGAGCAGTTCTGCAC
TCGGCCTCTGCAGCGCTGCAGCCCTCGAGTGGGTGGTGAGCAGCTCGCCGTCGCGCAGCAGGCGCCAGCG
CTCCATCCACGCAGTGACCTCAGGCGGAAAACGGGAAGACACACTCATGAGATGCCTGCAAGCAATTCGT
TCTGTATCAGGCGCAGGAGCGTCCCGTCCGGGTCGACTCTAGCCGATCCCGCTCAGAANAACTCGTCAAG
AAGGCGATAGAAGGCGATGCGCTGCGAATCGGGAGCGGCGATACCGTAAAGCACGAGGAAGCGGTCAGCC
CATTCGCCGCCAAGCTCT
